>Addgene plasmid #251696 | pENTR223-FDX1 | addgene full sequence | sequence record 500781 | Addgene NGS Result
TTGAGATCCTTTTTTTCTGCGCGTAATCTGCTGCTTGCAAACAAAAAAACCACCGCTACCAGCGGTGGTT
TGTTTGCCGGATCAAGAGCTACCAACTCTTTTTCCGAAGGTAACTGGCTTCAGCAGAGCGCAGATACCAA
ATACTGTTCTTCTAGTGTAGCCGTAGTTAGGCCACCACTTCAAGAACTCTGTAGCACCGCCTACATACCT
CGCTCTGCTAATCCTGTTACCAGTGGCTGCTGCCAGTGGCGATAAGTCGTGTCTTACCGGGTTGGACTCA
AGACGATAGTTACCGGATAAGGCGCAGCGGTCGGGCTGAACGGGGGGTTCGTGCACACAGCCCAGCTTGG
AGCGAACGACCTACACCGAACTGAGATACCTACAGCGTGAGCTATGAGAAAGCGCCACGCTTCCCGAAGG
GAGAAAGGCGGACAGGTATCCGGTAAGCGGCAGGGTCGGAACAGGAGAGCGCACGAGGGAGCTTCCAGGG
GGAAACGCCTGGTATCTTTATAGTCCTGTCGGGTTTCGCCACCTCTGACTTGAGCGTCGATTTTTGTGAT
GCTCGTCAGGGGGGCGGAGCCTATGGAAAAACGCCAGCAACGCGGCCTTTTTACGGTTCCTGGCCTTTTG
CTGGCCTTTTGCTCACATGTTCTTTCCTGCGTTATCCCCTGATTCTGTGGATAACCGTATTACCGCCTTT
GAGTGAGCTGATACCGCTCGCCGCAGCCGAACGACCGAGCGCAGCGAGTCAGTGAGCGAGGAAGCGGAAG
AGCGCCCAATACGCAAACCGCCTCTCCCCGCGCGTTGGCCGATTCATTAATGCAGCTGGCACGACAGGTT
TCCCGACTGGAAAGCGGGCAGTGAGCGCAACGCAATTAATACGCGTACCGCTAGCCAGGAAGAGTTTGTA
GAAACGCAAAAAGGCCATCCGTCAGGATGGCCTTCTGCTTAGTTTGATGCCTGGCAGTTTATGGCGGGCG
TCCTGCCCGCCACCCTCCGGGCCGTTGCTTCACAACGTTCAAATCCGCTCCCGGCGGATTTGTCCTACTC
AGGAGAGCGTTCACCGACAAACAACAGATAAAACGAAAGGCCCAGTCTTCCGACTGAGCCTTTCGTTTTA
TTTGATGCCTGGCAGTTCCCTACTCTCGCGTTAACGCTAGCATGGATGTTTTCCCAGTCACGACGTTGTA
AAACGACGGCCAGTCTTAAGCTCGGGCCCCAAATAATGATTTTATTTTGACTGATAGTGACCTGTTCGTT
GCAACAAATTGATGAGCAATGCTTTTTTATAATGCCAACTTTGTACAAAAAAGTTGGCATGGCTGCCGCT
GGGGGCGCCCGGCTGCTGCGCGCCGCTTCTGCTGTCCTCGGCGGCCCGGCCGGCCGGTGGCTGCACCACG
CTGGGTCCCGCGCTGGATCCAGCGGCCTGCTGAGGAACCGGGGGCCGGGCGGGAGCGCGGAGGCGAGCCG
GTCGCTGAGCGTGTCGGCGCGGGCCCGGAGCAGCTCAGAAGATAAAATAACAGTCCACTTTATAAACCGT
GATGGTGAAACATTAACAACCAAAGGAAAAGTTGGTGATTCTCTGCTAGATGTTGTGGTTGAAAATAATC
TAGATATTGATGGCTTTGGTGCATGTGAGGGAACCCTGGCTTGTTCAACCTGTCACCTCATCTTTGAAGA
TCACATATATGAGAAGTTAGATGCAATCACTGATGAGGAGAATGACATGCTCGATCTGGCATATGGACTA
ACAGACAGATCACGGTTGGGCTGCCAAATCTGTTTGACAAAATCTATGGACAATATGACTGTTCGAGTGC
CTGAAACAGTGGCTGATGCCAGACAATCCATTGATGTGGGCAAGACCTCCTGCCCAACTTTCTTGTACAA
AGTTGGCATTATAAGAAAGCATTGCTTATCAATTTGTTGCAACGAACAGGTCACTATCAGTCAAAATAAA
ATCATTATTTGCCATCCAGCTGATATCCCCTATAGTGAGTCGTATTACATGGTCATAGCTGTTTCCTGGC
AGCTCTGGCCCGTGTCTCAAAATCTCTGATGTTACATTGCACAAGATAAAAATATATCATCATGCCTCCT
CTAGACCAGCCAGGACAGAAATGCCTCGACTTCGCTGCTACCCAAGGTTGCCGGGTGACGCACACCGTGG
AAACGGATGAAGGCACGAACCCAGTGGACATAAGCCTGTTCGGTTCGTAAGCTGTAATGCAAGTAGCGTA
TGCGCTCACGCAACTGGTCCAGAACCTTGACCGAACGCAGCGGTGGTAACGGCGCAGTGGCGGTTTTCAT
GGCTTGTTATGACTGTTTTTTTGGGGTACAGTCTATGCCTCGGGCATCCAAGCAGCAAGCGCGTTACGCC
GTGGGTCGATGTTTGATGTTATGGAGCAGCAACGATGTTACGCAGCAGGGCAGTCGCCCTAAAACAAAGT
TAAACATTATGAGGGAAGCGGTGATCGCCGAAGTATCGACTCAACTATCAGAGGTAGTTGGCGTCATCGA
GCGCCATCTCGAACCGACGTTGCTGGCCGTACATTTGTACGGCTCCGCAGTGGATGGCGGCCTGAAGCCA
CACAGTGATATTGATTTGCTGGTTACGGTGACCGTAAGGCTTGATGAAACAACGCGGCGAGCTTTGATCA
ACGACCTTTTGGAAACTTCGGCTTCCCCTGGAGAGAGCGAGATTCTCCGCGCTGTAGAAGTCACCATTGT
TGTGCACGACGACATCATTCCGTGGCGTTATCCAGCTAAGCGCGAACTGCAATTTGGAGAATGGCAGCGC
AATGACATTCTTGCAGGTATCTTCGAGCCAGCCACGATCGACATTGATCTGGCTATCTTGCTGACAAAAG
CAAGAGAACATAGCGTTGCCTTGGTAGGTCCAGCGGCGGAGGAACTCTTTGATCCGGTTCCTGAACAGGA
TCTATTTGAGGCGCTAAATGAAACCTTAACGCTATGGAACTCGCCGCCCGACTGGGCTGGCGATGAGCGA
AATGTAGTGCTTACGTTGTCCCGCATTTGGTACAGCGCAGTAACCGGCAAAATCGCGCCGAAGGATGTCG
CTGCCGACTGGGCAATGGAGCGCCTGCCGGCCCAGTATCAGCCCGTCATACTTGAAGCTAGACAGGCTTA
TCTTGGACAAGAAGAAGATCGCTTGGCCTCGCGCGCAGATCAGTTGGAAGAATTTGTCCACTACGTGAAA
GGCGAGATCACCAAGGTAGTCGGCAAATAACCCTCGAGCCACCCATGACCAAAATCCCTTAACGTGAGTT
ACGCGTCGTTCCACTGAGCGTCAGACCCCGTAGAAAAGATCAAAGGATCTTC
Features (pLannotate 1.2.2; 12 found; start..end, strand, type, name):
      1..589     +  rep_origin     ori: high-copy-number ColE1/pMB1/pBR322/pUC origin of replication
    772..864     +  CDS            lacI (fragment): lac repressor; lacI; The lac repressor binds to the lac operator to inhibit transcription in E. coli. This inhibition can be relieved by adding lactose or isopropyl-β-D-thiogalactopyranoside (IPTG).
    919..946     -  terminator     rrnB T2 terminator: transcription terminator T2 from the E. coli rrnB gene
   1078..1121    +  terminator     rrnB T1 terminator: Escherichia coli rrnB; transcription terminator T1 from the E. coli rrnB gene
   1168..1204    -  CDS            lacZα (fragment): LacZα fragment of β-galactosidase; lacZ fragment
   1221..1316    +  protein_bind   attL3: mutant version of attL; recombination site for the Gateway® LR reaction LR Clonase™
   1319..1870    +  CDS            FDX1: ADX_HUMAN - Also known as ADX. Experimental evidence at protein level: Swiss-Prot protein existence level 1. Essential for the synthesis of various steroid hormones (PubMed:20547883, PubMed:21636783). Participates in the reduction of mitochondrial cytochrome P450 for steroidogenesis (PubMed:20547883, PubMed:21636783). Transfers electrons from adrenodoxin reductase to CYP11A1, a cytochrome P450 that catalyzes cholesterol side-chain cleavage (PubMed:20547883, PubMed:21636783). Does not form a ternary complex with adrenodoxin reductase and CYP11A1 but shuttles between the two enzymes to transfer
   1873..1971    -  protein_bind   attL2: mutant version of attL; recombination site for the Gateway® LR reaction LR Clonase™
   1989..2007    -  promoter       T7 promoter: promoter for bacteriophage T7 RNA polymerase
   2197..2220    +  promoter       Pc promoter (fragment): intI1 (promoter lies within the coding sequence); class 1 integron promoter
   2396..2452    +  CDS            GmR (fragment): gentamycin acetyltransferase; aacC1; confers resistance to gentamycin
   2459..3250    +  CDS            SmR: aminoglycoside adenylyltransferase (Murphy, 1985); aadA; confers resistance to spectinomycin and streptomycin
