[The description below was written by a language model from this plasmid's Addgene catalogue record and pLannotate feature annotations shown in this document.]
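Description:
pENTR223-FDX1 is a Gateway-adapted clone carrying the human ferredoxin 1 (FDX1, also known as adrenodoxin) open reading frame in the pENTR223 backbone. The catalogue lists the vector type as a Gateway donor vector, but the annotated sequence shows the ORF flanked by attL-type sites, which is the configuration of an entry clone ready for LR recombination. The plasmid is about 3.3 kb, replicates in E. coli from a high-copy ColE1/pUC-type origin, and is selected with spectinomycin through the aadA (SmR) aminoglycoside adenylyltransferase gene. A fragment of the class 1 integron Pc promoter and a short gentamicin acetyltransferase remnant lie upstream of aadA. The short lacI and lacZα fragments also annotated appear to be non-functional backbone remnants.

The roughly 550 bp FDX1 coding sequence sits directly between the two recombination sites, which the automated annotation calls attL3 and attL2. LR Clonase can use these sites to transfer the ORF directionally into an attR-containing destination vector. The rrnB T1 and T2 terminators lie upstream of the cassette, where they insulate it from read-through transcription. A T7 promoter is located just outside the downstream att site, oriented back toward the insert on the opposite strand. No eukaryotic promoter, epitope tag or reporter is annotated, so expression depends on the destination vector chosen, and the record does not state whether the ORF retains a stop codon. FDX1 encodes a mitochondrial iron-sulfur electron carrier that shuttles electrons from adrenodoxin reductase to cytochrome P450 enzymes in steroidogenesis. The associated publication concerns cuproptosis and tumour radioresistance, so the clone most likely served as a source for building FDX1 expression constructs in that work.
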