Addgene plasmid #251696: pENTR223-FDX1
Purpose: Gateway-adapted FDX1 ORF
Depositing lab: Boyi Gan. Depositing organization: University of Texas MD Anderson Cancer Center. Publication: Radiotherapy promotes cuproptosis and synergizes with cuproptosis inducers to overcome tumor radioresistance. Lei G, Sun M, Cheng J, Ye R, Lu Z, Horbath A, Huo D, Wu S, Alapati A, Aggarwal S, Xu Z, Mao C, Yan Y, Yao J, Li Q, Chen X, Lee H, Zhuang L, Jiang D, Pataer A, Roth JA, Navin N, Koong AC, You MJ, Lin SH, Gan B. Cancer Cell. 2025 Jun 9;43(6):1076-1092.e5. doi: 10.1016/j.ccell.2025.03.031. Epub 2025 Apr 10. PubMed 40215978.
Backbone
  Vector backbone: pENTR223
  Backbone size w/o insert (bp): 2815
  Vector type: Gateway Donor vector
Growth in bacteria
  Bacterial resistance: Spectinomycin, 50 μg/mL
  Growth temperature: 37°C
  Growth strain: DH5alpha
  Copy number: High Copy
Gene/Insert
  Gene/Insert name: FDX1 ferredoxin 1
  Species: H. sapiens (human)
  Insert size (bp): 553
  Entrez Gene: FDX1 (a.k.a. ADX, FDX, LOH11CR1D)
  Cloning method: Gateway Cloning
Terms and licenses: Academic/Nonprofit Terms; Industry Terms: Not Available to Industry
How to cite: pENTR223-FDX1 was a gift from Boyi Gan (Addgene plasmid # 251696 ; http://n2t.net/addgene:251696 ; RRID:Addgene_251696)
